Addgene plasmid #245710: pICSL47852_RFP
Purpose: (Empty Backbone) Level 1 Position 6 REVERSE acceptor with Amil RFP negative selection cassette GGAG - GCTT
Depositing lab: Mark Youles. Depositing organization: Sainsbury Laboratory, Norwich.
Backbone
  Vector backbone: pICSL47852
  Backbone size (bp): 4372
  Vector type: Synthetic Biology
  Selectable markers: Amil RFP red chromoprotein for red/white negative selection
Growth in bacteria
  Bacterial resistance: Ampicillin, 100 μg/mL
  Growth temperature: 37°C
  Growth strain: DH5alpha
  Copy number: High Copy
Gene/Insert
  Gene/Insert name: None
  Mutation: BsaI/BpiI sites removed by point-mutation
Terms and licenses: Academic/Nonprofit Terms; Industry Terms: Not Available to Industry
Depositor comments: Level 1 Acceptor for making full transcriptional unit modules in Level 1 position 6 (REVERSE) used for GoldenGate assemblies using the MoClo overhang syntax. Plant Golden-gate Promoters, Terminators and Level0/Level1 cloning acceptors. Insert Size: 1092, Species: Synthetic. 5' Cloning Site: BsaI (Destroyed), 3' Cloning Site: BsaI (Destroyed).
How to cite: pICSL47852_RFP was a gift from Mark Youles (Addgene plasmid # 245710 ; http://n2t.net/addgene:245710 ; RRID:Addgene_245710)
