[The description below was written by a language model from this plasmid's Addgene catalogue record and pLannotate feature annotations shown in this document.]
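Description:
pICSL47852_RFP is an empty Golden Gate acceptor plasmid from a plant MoClo toolkit. It is designed to receive Level 0 parts and assemble them into a complete transcriptional unit occupying Level 1 position 6 in the reverse orientation. The 4,372 bp pICSL47852 backbone plus a 1,092 bp synthetic dropout cassette accounts for the 5,464 nt sequenced record. The backbone has the layout of a binary vector. Nopaline-type left and right T-DNA border repeats flank the cloning region, and an incP oriV with its trfA replication initiator gene provides broad-host-range replication of the kind used in Agrobacterium. A high-copy ColE1/pUC-type origin supports propagation in E. coli. Selection is by ampicillin through the bla promoter and β-lactamase gene. Short tetR and lacI fragments in the annotation appear to be remnants rather than functional genes.

The dropout cassette lies between the borders and serves as a visual negative selection marker. A lac promoter with its CAP binding site and lac operator drives a red protein coding sequence, followed by the rrnB T1 and T7Te terminators. The catalogue entry calls this marker an Amil RFP red chromoprotein, whereas the automated annotation labels the reading frame as mRFP1; the record does not resolve this difference. BsaI digestion releases the cassette and leaves GGAG and GCTT overhangs, and the BsaI sites are destroyed on cloning. Colonies carrying a correctly assembled unit are therefore white, while uncut or religated vector gives red colonies. Internal BsaI and BpiI sites were removed by point mutation so the plasmid is compatible with these Type IIS enzymes during assembly. The resulting Level 1 modules are intended for further MoClo assembly into multigene plant constructs.
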