Features (pLannotate 1.2.2; 15 found; start..end, strand, type, name):
     76..100     -  misc_feature   LB T-DNA repeat: left border repeat from nopaline C58 T-DNA
    192..823     +  rep_origin     oriV: incP origin of replication
    910..1014    +  promoter       AmpR promoter: bla
   1015..1875    +  CDS            AmpR: β-lactamase; bla; confers resistance to ampicillin, carbenicillin, and related antibiotics
   2046..2634    +  rep_origin     ori: high-copy-number ColE1/pMB1/pBR322/pUC origin of replication
   2970..4115    +  CDS            trfA: TRFA_ECOLX - Experimental evidence at protein level: Swiss-Prot protein existence level 1. Also involved in plasmid copy number control, promoting intermolecular coupling of protein bound iterons at oriV, which inhibits replication initiation. From Escherichia coli.
   4142..4162    +  CDS            TetR (fragment): tetracycline resistance regulatory protein; tetR
   4274..4298    -  misc_feature   RB T-DNA repeat: right border repeat from nopaline C58 T-DNA
   4357..4384    -  terminator     T7Te terminator: phage T7 early transcription terminator
   4400..4471    -  terminator     rrnB T1 terminator: transcription terminator T1 from the E. coli rrnB gene
   4519..5193    -  CDS            mRFP1: mRFP1 is a basic (constitutively fluorescent) red fluorescent protein published in 2002, derived from Discosoma sp.. It is reported to be a somewhat slowly-maturing monomer with low acid sensitivity.
   5229..5245    -  protein_bind   lac operator: The lac repressor binds to the lac operator to inhibit transcription in E. coli. This inhibition can be relieved by adding lactose or isopropyl-β-D-thiogalactopyranoside (IPTG). lac repressor encoded by lacI
   5253..5283    -  promoter       lac promoter: promoter for the E. coli lac operon
   5298..5319    -  protein_bind   CAP binding site: CAP binding activates transcription in the presence of cAMP. E. coli catabolite activator protein
   5332..5419    -  CDS            lacI (fragment): lac repressor; lacI; The lac repressor binds to the lac operator to inhibit transcription in E. coli. This inhibition can be relieved by adding lactose or isopropyl-β-D-thiogalactopyranoside (IPTG).
>Addgene plasmid #245710 | pICSL47852_RFP | addgene full sequence | sequence record 496051 | Addgene NGS Result
GTGGGGCCCACTGCATCCACCCCAGTACATTAAAAACGTCCGCAATGTGTTATTAAGTTGTCTAAGCGTC
AATTTGTTTACACCACAATATATCCTGCCACCAGCCAGCCAACAGCTCCCCGACCGGCAGCTCGGCACAA
AATCACCACTCGATACAGGCAGCCCATCAGTCAGATCAGGATCTCCTTTGCGACGCTCACCGGGCTGGTT
GCCCTCGCCGCTGGGCTGGCGGCCGTCTATGGCCCTGCAAACGCGCCAGAAACGCCGTCGAAGCCGTGTG
CGAGACACCGCGGCCGCCGGCGTTGTGGATACCTCGCGGAAAACTTGGCCCTCACTGACAGATGAGGGGC
GGACGTTGACACTTGAGGGGCCGACTCACCCGGCGCGGCGTTGACAGATGAGGGGCAGGCTCGATTTCGG
CCGGCGACGTGGAGCTGGCCAGCCTCGCAAATCGGCGAAAACGCCTGATTTTACGCGAGTTTCCCACAGA
TGATGTGGACAAGCCTGGGGATAAGTGCCCTGCGGTATTGACACTTGAGGGGCGCGACTACTGACAGATG
AGGGGCGCGATCCTTGACACTTGAGGGGCAGAGTGCTGACAGATGAGGGGCGCACCTATTGACATTTGAG
GGGCTGTCCACAGGCAGAAAATCCAGCATTTGCAAGGGTTTCCGCCCGTTTTTCGGCCACCGCTAACCTG
TCTTTTAACCTGCTTTTAAACCAATATTTATAAACCTTGTTTTTAACCAGGGCTGCGCCCTGTGCGCGTG
ACCGCGCACGCCGAAGGGGGGTGCCCCCCCTTCTCGAACCCTCCCGGCCCGCTAACGCGGGCCTCCCATC
CCCCCAGGGGCTGCGCCCCTCGGCCGCGAACGGCCTCACCCCAAAAATGGCAGCGCTGGCCAATTCGTGC
GCGGAACCCCTATTTGTTTATTTTTCTAAATACATTCAAATATGTATCCGCTCATGAGACAATAACCTTG
ATAAATGCTTCAATAATATTGAAAAAGGAAGAGTATGAGTATTCAACATTTCCGTGTCGCCCTTATTCCC
TTTTTTGCGGCATTTTGCCTTCCTGTTTTTGCTCACCCAGAAACGCTGGTGAAAGTAAAAGATGCTGAAG
ATCAGTTGGGTGCACGAGTGGGTTACATCGAACTGGATCTCAACAGCGGTAAGATCCTTGAGAGTTTTCG
CCCCGAAGAACGTTTTCCAATGATGAGCACTTTTAAAGTTCTGCTATGTGGCGCGGTATTATCCCGTATT
GACGCCGGGCAAGAGCAACTCGGTCGCCGCATACACTATTCTCAGAATGACTTGGTTGAGTACTCACCAG
TCACAGAAAAGCATCTTACGGATGGCATGACAGTAAGAGAATTATGCAGTGCTGCCATAACCATGAGTGA
TAACACTGCGGCCAACTTACTTCTGACAACGATCGGAGGACCGAAGGAGCTAACCGCTTTTTTGCACAAC
ATGGGGGATCATGTAACTCGCCTTGATCGTTGGGAACCGGAGCTGAATGAAGCCATACCAAACGACGAGC
GTGACACCACGATGCCTGTAGCAATGGCAACAACGTTGCGCAAACTATTAACTGGCGAACTACTTACTCT
AGCTTCCCGGCAACAATTAATAGACTGGATGGAGGCGGATAAAGTTGCAGGACCACTTCTGCGCTCGGCC
CTTCCGGCTGGCTGGTTTATTGCTGATAAATCTGGAGCCGGTGAGCGTGGTTCTCGCGGTATCATTGCAG
CACTGGGGCCAGATGGTAAGCCCTCCCGTATCGTAGTTATCTACACGACGGGGAGTCAGGCAACTATGGA
TGAACGAAATAGACAGATCGCTGAGATAGGTGCCTCACTGATTAAGCATTGGTAACTGTCAGACCAAGTT
TACTCATATATACTTTAGATTGATTTAAAACTTCATTTTTAATTTAAAAGGATCTAGGTGAAGATCCTTT
TTGATAATCTCATGACCAAAATCCCTTAACGTGAGTTTTCGTTCCACTGAGCGTCAGACCCCGTAGAAAA
GATCAAAGGATCTTCTTGAGATCCTTTTTTTCTGCGCGTAATCTGCTGCTTGCAAACAAAAAAACCACCG
CTACCAGCGGTGGTTTGTTTGCCGGATCAAGAGCTACCAACTCTTTTTCCGAAGGTAACTGGCTTCAGCA
GAGCGCAGATACCAAATACTGTTCTTCTAGTGTAGCCGTAGTTAGGCCACCACTTCAAGAACTCTGTAGC
ACCGCCTACATACCTCGCTCTGCTAATCCTGTTACCAGTGGCTGCTGCCAGTGGCGATAAGTCGTGTCTT
ACCGGGTTGGACTCAAGACGATAGTTACCGGATAAGGCGCAGCGGTCGGGCTGAACGGGGGGTTCGTGCA
CACAGCCCAGCTTGGAGCGAACGACCTACACCGAACTGAGATACCTACAGCGTGAGCTATGAGAAAGCGC
CACGCTTCCCGAAGGGAGAAAGGCGGACAGGTATCCGGTAAGCGGCAGGGTCGGAACAGGAGAGCGCACG
AGGGAGCTTCCAGGGGGAAACGCCTGGTATCTTTATAGTCCTGTCGGGTTTCGCCACCTCTGACTTGAGC
GTCGATTTTTGTGATGCTCGTCAGGGGGGCGGAGCCTATGGAAAAACGCCAGCAACGCGGCCTTTTTACG
GTTCCTGGCAGATCCTAGATGTGGCGCAACGATGCCGGCGACAAGCAGGAGCGCACCGACTTCTTCCGCA
TCAAGTGTTTTGGCTCTCAGGCCGAGGCCCACGGCAAGTATTTGGGCAAGGGGTCGCTGGTATTCGTGCA
GGGCAAGATTCGGAATACCAAGTACGAGAAGGACGGCCAGACGGTCTACGGGACCGACTTCATTGCCGAT
AAGGTGGATTATCTGGACACCAAGGCACCAGGCGGGTCAAATCAGGAATAAGGGCACATTGCCCCGGCGT
GAGTCGGGGCAATCCCGCAAGGAGGGTGAATGAATCGGACGTTTGACCGGAAGGCATACAGGCAAGAACT
GATCGACGCGGGGTTTTCCGCCGAGGATGCCGAAACCATCGCAAGCCGCACCGTCATGCGTGCGCCCCGC
GAAACCTTCCAGTCCGTCGGCTCGATGGTCCAGCAAGCTACGGCCAAGATCGAGCGCGACAGCGTGCAAC
TGGCTCCCCCTGCCCTGCCCGCGCCATCGGCCGCCGTGGAGCGTTCGCGTCGTCTTGAACAGGAGGCGGC
AGGTTTGGCGAAGTCGATGACCATCGACACGCGAGGAACTATGACGACCAAGAAGCGAAAAACCGCCGGC
GAGGACCTGGCAAAACAGGTCAGCGAGGCCAAGCAGGCCGCGTTGCTGAAACACACGAAGCAGCAGATCA
AGGAAATGCAGCTTTCCTTGTTCGATATTGCGCCGTGGCCGGACACGATGCGAGCGATGCCAAACGACAC
GGCCCGCTCTGCCCTGTTCACCACGCGCAACAAGAAAATCCCGCGCGAGGCGCTGCAAAACAAGGTCATT
TTCCACGTCAACAAGGACGTGAAGATCACCTACACCGGCGTCGAGCTGCGGGCCGACGATGACGAACTGG
TGTGGCAGCAGGTGTTGGAGTACGCGAAGCGCACCCCTATCGGCGAGCCGATCACCTTCACGTTCTACGA
GCTTTGCCAGGACCTGGGCTGGTCGATCAATGGCCGGTATTACACGAAGGCCGAGGAATGCCTGTCGCGC
CTACAGGCGACGGCGATGGGCTTCACGTCCGACCGCGTTGGGCACCTGGAATCGGTGTCGCTGCTGCACC
GCTTCCGCGTCCTGGACCGTGGCAAGAAAACGTCCCGTTGCCAGGTCCTGATCGACGAGGAAATCGTCGT
GCTGTTTGCTGGCGACCACTACACGAAATTCATATGGGAGAAGTACCGCAAGCTGTCGCCGACGGCCCGA
CGGATGTTCGACTATTTCAGCTCGCACCGGGAGCCGTACCCGCTCAAGCTGGAAACCTTCCGCCTCATGT
GCGGATCGGATTCCACCCGCGTGAAGAAGTGGCGCGAGCAGGTCGGCGAAGCCTGCGAAGAGTTGCGAGG
CAGCGGCCTGGTGGAACACGCCTGGGTCAATGATGACCTGGTGCATTGCAAACGCTAGGGCCTTGTGGGG
TCAGTTCCGGCTGGGGGTTCAGCAGCCAGCGCCTGATCTGGGGAACCCTGTGGTTGGCATGCACATACAA
ATGGACGAACGGATAAACCTTTTCACGCCCTTTTAAATATCCGATTATTCTAATAAACGCTCTTTTCTCT
TAGGTTTACCCGCCAATATATCCTGTCAAACACTGATAGTTTAAACCACTTCGTGCAGAAGACAAGCTCG
GAGTGAGACCTATAAACGCAGAAAGGCCCACCCGAAGGTGAGCCAGTGTGACTCTAGTAGAGAGCGTTCA
CCGACAAACAACAGATAAAACGAAAGGCCCAGTCTTTCGACTGAGCCTTTCGTTTTATTTGATGCCTGGC
TCTAGTAGCGATCTACACTAGCACTATCAGCGTTATTAAGCACCGGTGGAGTGACGACCTTCAGCACGTT
CGTACTGTTCAACGATGGTGTAGTCCTCGTTGTGGGAGGTGATGTCCAGTTTGATGTCGGTTTTGTAAGC
ACCCGGCAGCTGAACCGGTTTTTTAGCCATGTAGGTGGTTTTAACTTCAGCGTCGTAGTGACCACCGTCT
TTCAGTTTCAGACGCATTTTGATTTCACCTTTCAGAGCACCGTCCTCCGGGTACATACGTTCGGTGGAAG
CTTCCCAACCCATGGTTTTTTTCTGCATAACCGGACCGTCGGACGGGAAGTTGGTACCACGCAGTTTAAC
TTTGTAGATGAACTCACCGTCTTGCAGGGAGGAGTCCTGGGTAACGGTAACAACACCACCGTCCTCGAAG
TTCATAACACGTTCCCATTTGAAACCTTCCGGGAAGGACAGTTTCAGGTAGTCCGGGATGTCAGCCGGGT
GTTTAACGTAAGCTTTGGAACCGTACTGGAACTGCGGGGACAGGATGTCCCAAGCGAACGGCAGCGGACC
ACCTTTGGTAACTTTCAGTTTAGCGGTCTGGGTACCTTCGTACGGACGACCTTCACCTTCACCTTCGATT
TCGAACTCGTGACCGTTAACGGAACCTTCCATACGAACTTTGAAACGCATGAACTCTTTGATAACGTCCT
CGGAGGAAGCCATCTAGTATTTCTCCTCTTTCTCTAGTATGTGTGAAATTGTTATCCGCTCACAATTCCA
CACAACATACGAGCCGGAAGCATAAAGTGTAAAGCCTGGGGTGCCTAATGAGTGAGCTAACTCACATTAA
TTGCGTTGCGCTCACTGCCCGCTTTCCAGTCGGGAAACCTGTCGTGCCAGCTGCATTAATGAATCGGCCA
ACGCGCGGGGAGAGGCGGTTTGCGTATTGATATCGGTCTCACGCTCTCGAGGAATTCCACATTGTCTTCA
CAGA
